>Addgene plasmid #167623 | pKP1722 | addgene full sequence | sequence record 337550 | Addgene NGS Result
CTAGCGAATTCGAGCTCGGTACCCGGGGATCCTCTAGAGTCGACCTGCAGGCATGCAGACCTGGTTTTTC
TACTGAAATGATTATGACTTCAATGACCCTTGATTTACCTCGCCGCTTCCCCTGGCCGACGTTACTTTCG
GTCGGAATTGCTGGTGCTGTTGTGGCGGGTCTGCTCTATACCTCGGTACATCAGGTTATTGAACTACCTG
CGCCTGCGCAGCCGATTTCTGTCACGATGGTTACGCCTGCTGATCTCGAACCGCCACAAGCCGTTCAGCC
GCCACCGGAGCCGGTGGTAGAGCCAGAACCGGAACCTGAGCCGATCCCCGAACCGCCAAAAGAAGCACCG
GTGGTCATTGAAAAGCCGAAGCCGAAACCTAAGCCAAAACCGAAGCCGGTGAAAAAGGTACAGGAGCAGC
CAAAACGCGATGTCAAACCCGTAGAGTCGCGTCCGGCATCACCGTTTGAAAATACGGCACCGGCACGCCT
GACATCAAGTACAGCAACGGCTGCAACCAGCAAGCCGGTTACCAGTGTGGCTTCAGGACCACGCGCATTA
AGCCGTAATCAGCCGCAGTATCCGGCTCGAGCACAGGCATTGCGCATTGAAGGGCAGGTTAAAGTTAAAT
TTGACGTTACGCCGGATGGTCGCGTGGATAACGTACAAATCCTCTCAGCCAAGCCTGCGAACATGTTTGA
GCGTGAGTGCAAAAATGCGATGCGCAGATGGCGTTATGAGCCGGGTAAGCCAGGCAGTGGGATTGTGGTG
AATATCCTGTTTAAAATTAACGGCACCACCGAAATTCAGTAAGCAGAAGCATGCAAGCTTGGCTGTTTTG
GCGGATGAGAGAAGATTTTCAGCCTGATACAGATTAAATCAGAACGCAGAAGCGGTCTGATAAAACAGAA
TTTGCCTGGCGGCAGTAGCGCGGTGGTCCCACCTGACCCCATGCCGAACTCAGAAGTGAAACGCCGTAGC
GCCGATGGTAGTGTGGGGTCTCCCCATGCGAGAGTAGGGAACTGCCAGGCATCAAATAAAACGAAAGGCT
CAGTCGAAAGACTGGGCCTTTCGTTTTATCTGTTGTTTGTCGGTGAACGCTCTCCTGAGTAGGACAAATC
CGCCGGGAGCGGATTTGAACGTTGCGAAGCAACGGCCCGGAGGGTGGCGGGCAGGACGCCCGCCATAAAC
TGCCAGGCATCAAATTAAGCAGAAGGCCATCCTGACGGATGGCCTTTTTGCGTTTCTACAAACTCTTTTG
TTTATTTTTCTAAATACATTCAAATATGTATCCGCTCATGAGACAATAACCCTGATAAATGCTTCAATAA
TATTGAAAAAGGAAGAGTATGAGTATTCAACATTTCCGTGTCGCCCTTATTCCCTTTTTTGCGGCATTTT
GCCTTCCTGTTTTTGCTCACCCAGAAACGCTGGTGAAAGTAAAAGATGCTGAAGATCAGTTGGGTGCAGC
AAACTATTAACTGGCGAACTACTTACTCTAGCTTCCCGGCAACAATTAATAGACTGGATGGAGGCGGATA
AAGTTGCAGGACCACTTCTGCGCTCGGCCCTTCCGGCTGGCTGGTTTATTGCTGATAAATCTGGAGCCGG
TGAGCGTGGGTCTCGCGGTATCATTGCAGCACTGGGGCCAGATGGTAAGCCCTCCCGTATCGTAGTTATC
TACACGACGGGGAGTCAGGCAACTATGGATGAACGAAATAGACAGATCGCTGAGATAGGTGCCTCACTGA
TTAAGCATTGGTAACTGTCAGACCAAGTTTACTCATATATACTTTAGATTGATT
[125 nt withheld, positions 1805-1929]
C
[141 nt withheld, positions 1931-2071]
CCTTTGACGTTGGAGTCCACGTTCTTT
[37 nt withheld, positions 2099-2135]
ACCCTATCTCGGGCTATTCTTTTGATTTATAAGGGATTTTGCCGATTTCGGCCTATTGGTTAAAAAATGA
GCTGATTTAACAAAAATTTAACGCGAATTTTAACAAAATATTAACGTTTACAATTTAAAAGGATCTAGGT
GAAGATCCTTTTTGATAATCTCATGACCAAAATCCCTTAACGTGAGTTTTCGTTCCACTGAGCGTCAGAC
CCCGTAGAAAAGATCAAAGGATCTTCTTGAGATCCTTTTTTTCTGCGCGTAATCTGCTGCTTGCAAACAA
AAAAACCACCGCTACCAGCGGTGGTTTGTTTGCCGGATCAAGAGCTACCAACTCTTTTTCCGAAGGTAAC
TGGCTTCAGCAGAGCGCAGATACCAAATACTGTCCTTCTAGTGTAGCCGTAGTTAGGCCACCACTTCAAG
AACTCTGTAGCACCGCCTACATACCTCGCTCTGCTAATCCTGTTACCAGTCAGGCATTTGAGAAGCACAC
GGTCACACTGCTTCCGGTAGTCAATAAACCGGTAAACCAGCAATAGACATAAGCGGCTATTTAACGACCC
TGCCCTGAACCGACGACCGGGTCGAATTTGCTTTCGAATTTCTGCCATTCATCCGCTTATTATCACTTAT
TCAGGCGTAGCAACCAGGAGTTTAAGGGCACCAATAACTGCCTTAAAAAAATTACGCCCCGCCCTGCCAC
TCATCGCAGTACTGTTGTAATTCATTAAGCATTCTGCCGACATGGAAGCCATCACAAACGGCATGATGAA
CCTGAATCGCCAGCGGCATCAGCACCTTGTCGCCTTGCGTATAATATTTGCCCATGGTGAAAACGGGGGC
GAAGAAGTTGTCCATATTGGCCACGTTTAAATCAAAACTGGTGAAACTCACCCAGGGATTGGCTGAGACG
AAAAACATATTCTCAATAAACCCTTTAGGGAAATAGGCCAGGTTTTCACCGTAACACGCCACATCTTGCG
AATATATGTGTAGAAACTGCCGGAAATCGTCGTGGTATTCACTCCAGAGCGATGAAAACGTTTCAGTTTG
CTCATGGAAAACGGTGTAACAAGGGTGAACACTATCCCATATCACCAGCTCACCGTCTTTCATTGCCATA
CGGAATTCCGGATGAGCATTCATCAGGCGGGCAAGAATGTGAATAAAGGCCGGATAAAACTTGTGCTTAT
TTTTCTTTACGGTCTTTAAAAAGGCCGTAATATCCAGCTGAACGGTCTGGTTATAGGTACATTGAGCAAC
TGACTGAAATGCCTCAAAATGTTCTTTACGATGCCATTGGGATATATCAACGGTGGTATATCCAGTGATT
TTTTTCTCCATTTTAGCTTCCTTAGCTCCTGAAAATCTCGATAACTCAAAAAATACGCCCGGTAGTGATC
TTATTTCATTATGGTGAAAGTTGGAACCTCTTACGTGCCGATCAACGTCTCATTTTCGCCAAAAGTTGGC
CCAGGGCTTCCCGGTATCAACAGGGACACCAGGATTTATTTATTCTGCGAAGTGATCTTCCGTCACAGGT
ATTTATTCGGCGCAAAGTGCGTCGGGTGATGCTGCCAACTTACTGATTTAGTGTATGATGGTGTTTTTGA
GGTGCTCCAGTGGCTTCTGTTTCTATCAGCTGTCCCTCCTGTTCAGCTACTGACGGGGTGGTGCGTAACG
GCAAAAGCACCGCCGGACATCAGCGCTAGTAGCGGAGTGTATACTGGCTTACTATGTTGGCACTGATGAG
GGTGTCAGTGAAGTGCTTCATGTGGCAGGAGAAAAAAGGCTGCACCGGTGCGTCAGCAGAATATGTGATA
CAGGATATATTCCGCTTCCTCGCTCACTGACTCGCTACGCTCGGTCGTTCGACTGCGGCGAGCGGAAATG
GCTTACGAACGGGGCGGAGATTTCCTGGAAGATGCCAGGAAGATACTTAACAGGGAAGTGAGAGGGCCGC
GGCAAAGCCGTTTTTCCATAGGCTCCGCCCCCCTGACAAGCATCACGAAATCTGACGCTCAAATCAGTGG
TGGCGAAACCCGACAGGACTATAAAGATACCAGGCGTTTCCCCCTGGCGGCTCCCTCGTGCGCTCTCCTG
TTCCTGCCTTTCGGTTTACCGGTGTCATTCCGCTGTTATGGCCGCGTTTGTCTCATTCCACGCCTGACAC
TCAGTTCCGGGTAGGCAGTTCGCTCCAAGCTGGACTGTATGCACGAACCCCCCGTTCAGTCCGACCGCTG
CGCCTTATCCGGTAACTATCGTCTTGAGTCCAACCCGGAAAGACATGCAAAAGCACCACTGGCAGCAGCC
ACTGGTAATTGATTTAGAGGAGTTAGTCTTGAAGTCATGCGCCGGTTAAGGCTAAACTGAAAGGACAAGT
TTTGGTGACTGCGCTCCTCCAAGCCAGTTACCTCGGTTCAAAGAGTTGGTAGCTCAGAGAACCTTCGAAA
AACCGCCCTGCAAGGCGGTTTTTTCGTTTTCAGAGCAAGAGATTACGCGCAGACCAAAACGATCTCAAGA
AGATCATCTTATTAATCAGATAAAATATTTCTAGGCTCATGAGCCCGAAGTGGCGAGCCCGATCTTCCCC
ATCGGTGATGTCGGCGATATAGGCGCCAGCAACCGCACCTGTGGCGCCGGTGATGCCGGCCACGATGCGT
CCGGCGTAGAGGATCTGCTCATGTTTGACAGCTTATCATCGATTCAGCTTTTCAGCCGCCGCCAGAACGT
CGTCCGGCTGATGCCTAAATAATTCGCCGCTGCTGTTTTATCGCCATTAAATTTCTCCAGTGCCTGTTGT
GGTGTCAGTAAGCGTGGAGCGGGAGTTTTCGCCGACTCGCGCGCCAGTTCCGGCAGTAGCAGCTGCAAAA
ATTGCGGCGTTAAATCCGGCGTCGGTTCCACACTTAAAAATAGCGCCAGTCGCTCCATCATATTGCGCAG
TTCACGAATATTGCCCGGCCAGTCGTAGTGCACCAGCACGGTTTCGCTTGCCTGTAATCCCTGGCGTAAT
GCGGCAGAAAACGGGGTGGAGAGCGCCGCCAGAGACACTTTCAAAAAGCTTTCCGCCAGTGGCAGAATAT
CCGCCACCCGCTCGCGCAGTGGTGGCAATTGCAGACGCAAAATACTCAGCCGATAAAACAGGTCACGGCG
AAACTGCCCTTGCCGCATATCTTCTTCCAGATTGCAGTGAGTGGCGCTAATGACCCGCACATCCACCGGA
ACAGGCTGATGCCCGCCGACGCGGGTGACCTCTTTTTCTTCCAGCACCCGCAGCAGCCGGGTCTGCAACG
GCAGCGGCATTTCGCCAATCTCATCGAGAAACAGCGTACCTCCGTGGGCGATTTCAAACAGCCCGGCGCG
ACCGCCGCGTCGCGAGCCGGTAAACGCCCCTTCCTCATAGCCAAACAGTTCTGCTTCCAGCAGCGATTCG
GCAATCGCCCCGCAGTTGACTGCAACAAACGGATGCGACTTTTTGCCCTGTCGCGCATCGTGGCGGGCAA
AATATTCCCGATGAATCGCCTGGGCCGCCAGCTCTTTGCCCGTCCCCGTTTCCCCCTCAATCAACACCGC
TGCACTGGAGCGGGCATACAGCAAAATAGTCTGCCGTACTTGTTCCATCTGTGGTGATTGACCGAGCATA
TCGCCCAGCACGTAACGAGTTCTCAGGGCGTTGCGGGTGGCATCGTGAGTGTTATGGCGTAACGACATGC
GCGTCATATCCAGCGCATCGCTGAACGCCTGGCGCACGGTGGCGGCGGAATAGATAAAAATTCCGGTCAT
TCCGGCTTCTTCTGCCAGATCGGTAATCAGCCCCGCGCCGACCACCGCTTCGGTGCCGTTAGCTTTTAGC
TCGTTAATCTGCCCGCGTGCGTCTTCTTCGGTAATGTAGCTACGTTGATCGAGGCGCAAATTAAAGGTTT
TTTGAAACGCCACCAGTGCCGGAATAGTTTCCTGATAAGTGACAACGCCGATAGAAGAGGTGAGTTTTCC
GGCTTTTGCCAGTGCCTGTAACACATCGTAGCCGCTCGGTTTAATCAAAATAACTGGCACTGACAGGCGG
CTTTTCAGGTACGCGCCGTTAGATCCAGCGGCGATGATGGCGTCACAGCGTTCGTTTGCCAGTTTCTTGT
GGATGTAGGTCACCGCTTTTTCAAAGCCAAGCTGGATAGGGGTAATGTTCGCCAGGTGATCAAACTCGAG
GCTGATATCGCGAAACAGCTCGAACAGGCGCGTTACAGATACCGTCCAGATAACCGGTTTGTCGTCATTA
AGCCGTGGTGGATGTGCCATAGCGCACCGCAAAGTTAAGAAACCGAATATTGGGTTTAGTCTTGTTTCAT
AATTGTTGCAATGAAACGCGGTGAAACATTGCCTGAAACGTTAACTGAAACGCATATTTGCGGATTAGTT
CATGACTTTATCTCTAACAAATTGAAATTAAACATTTAATTTTATTAAGGCAATTGTGGCACACCCCTTG
CTTTGTCTTTATCAACGCAAATAACAAGTTGATAACAAG
Features (pLannotate 1.2.2; 19 found; start..end, strand, type, name):
      6..57      +  misc_feature   MCS (fragment): pUC18/19 multiple cloning site
     93..809     +  CDS            tonB: TONB_ECOLI - Also known as exbA. Experimental evidence at protein level: Swiss-Prot protein existence level 1. Interacts with outer membrane receptor proteins that carry out high-affinity binding and energy dependent uptake into the periplasmic space of specific substrates such as cobalamin, and various iron compounds (such as iron dicitrate, enterochelin, aerobactin, etc.). In the absence of TonB these receptors bind their substrates but do not carry out active transport. TonB also interacts with some colicins and is involved in the energy-dependent, irreversible steps of bacteriophages phi 8
    914..1029    +  ncRNA          5S rRNA: Accession: RF00001 - 5S ribosomal RNA
   1033..1119    +  terminator     rrnB T1 terminator: Escherichia coli rrnB; transcription terminator T1 from the E. coli rrnB gene
   1211..1238    +  terminator     rrnB T2 terminator: transcription terminator T2 from the E. coli rrnB gene
   1257..1348    +  promoter       AmpR promoter: bla
   1349..1468    +  CDS            AmpR (fragment): β-lactamase; bla; confers resistance to ampicillin, carbenicillin, and related antibiotics
   1469..1763    +  CDS            bla(M) (fragment): β-lactamase lacking the signal sequence; bla(M); allows cytosolic expression of β-lactamase
   1806..2186    +  rep_origin     M13 ori (sequence partly withheld): M13 bacteriophage origin of replication; arrow indicates direction of (+) strand synthesis
   2372..2605    +  rep_origin     ori (fragment): high-copy-number ColE1/pMB1/pBR322/pUC origin of replication
   2817..3476    -  CDS            CmR: chloramphenicol acetyltransferase; cat; confers resistance to chloramphenicol
   3477..3579    -  promoter       cat promoter: promoter of the E. coli cat gene encoding chloramphenicol acetyltransferase
   3700..3843    +  mobile_element IS1 (fragment): prokaryotic transposable element IS1
   3845..3866    +  misc_feature   bom (fragment): basis of mobility region from pBR322
   3965..4020    -  rep_origin     RSF ori (fragment): Plasmids containing the RSF 1030 origin of replication can be propagated in E. coli cells that contain additional plasmids with compatible origins.
   4108..4653    -  rep_origin     p15A ori: Plasmids containing the medium-copy-number p15A origin of replication can be propagated in E. coli cells that contain a second plasmid with the ColE1 origin.
   4690..4810    -  CDS            TcR (fragment): tetracycline efflux protein; tet; confers resistance to tetracycline
   4820..4839    +  promoter       tet promoter (fragment): E. coli promoter for tetracycline efflux protein gene
   4842..6425    -  CDS            prpR: PRPR_ECOLI - Also known as yahP. Experimental evidence at protein level: Swiss-Prot protein existence level 1. Involved in the transcriptional regulation of the propionate catabolism operon. From Escherichia coli (strain K12).
