[The description below was written by a language model from this plasmid's Addgene catalogue record and pLannotate feature annotations shown in this document.]
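Description:
pKP1722 is a bacterial expression plasmid built on the pPro33 backbone that carries an Escherichia coli tonB allele with three substitutions: C18G, H20A and V206C. The record lists chloramphenicol as the selection, consistent with the intact cat promoter and chloramphenicol acetyltransferase gene in the annotated sequence. The only complete replication origin annotated is p15A, usually regarded as medium copy and compatible with ColE1-type plasmids, although the catalogue entry lists the plasmid as high copy. Only fragments of a ColE1/pUC-type origin, an RSF origin, β-lactamase, the tetracycline resistance gene, IS1 and bom are detected. These appear to be remnants of backbone construction rather than functional parts. An M13 phage origin is also annotated.

The tonB coding sequence sits just downstream of a partial pUC-type multiple cloning site and is followed by the rrnB region (5S rRNA, T1 and T2 terminators), which stops transcription after the insert. A full-length prpR gene lies in the opposite orientation upstream. PrpR is the transcriptional regulator of the propionate catabolism operon, which suggests propionate-responsive control of the insert, but the promoter driving tonB is not itself annotated in the feature table.

TonB interacts with outer membrane receptors that carry out energy-dependent uptake of iron compounds and cobalamin. The depositor notes that residue numbering starts from the third ATG of the open reading frame, the functional start codon, so automated ORF calls may add extra N-terminal residues. The plasmid derives from pKP1362, and the associated work concerns identifying in vivo contact sites between TonB and FepA. The role of each individual substitution is not stated in the record.
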