Addgene plasmid #167623: pKP1722
Purpose: Express TonB C18G, H20A, V206C.
Depositing lab: Kathleen Postle. Depositing organization: Pennsylvania State University. Publication: Identification of New In Vivo TonB-FepA Rendezvous Sites. Postle K, Kho K, Gresock M, Ghosh J, Larsen R. bioRxiv 2021.12.08.471779 10.1101/2021.12.08.471779.
Backbone
  Vector backbone: pPro33
  Vector type: Bacterial Expression
Growth in bacteria
  Bacterial resistance: Chloramphenicol, 25 μg/mL
  Growth temperature: 37°C
  Growth strain: DH5alpha
  Copy number: High Copy
Gene/Insert
  Gene/Insert name: tonB C18G, H20A, V206C
  Species: Escherichia coli
  Mutation: tonB with C18G, H20A, V206C mutations
  Cloning method: Restriction Enzyme; 5′ cloning site Unknown (unknown if destroyed)
Terms and licenses: Academic/Nonprofit Terms; Industry Terms: Not Available to Industry
Depositor comments: Parent plasmid is pKP1362 in this collection. Please note that some Genbank listings and Snapgene's ORF recognition software may add additional amino acids to the TonB ORF. Postle and Skare, 1988, PMID: 2839513 demonstrated that the first two Met residues of the open reading frame are not translated and that TonB starts with the third ATG codon. The mutations listed above are numbered based on the functional starting codon.
How to cite: pKP1722 was a gift from Kathleen Postle (Addgene plasmid # 167623 ; http://n2t.net/addgene:167623 ; RRID:Addgene_167623)
